Addgene plasmid #25630: Nampt-PET28a
Depositing lab: Cynthia Wolberger. Depositing organization: Johns Hopkins University and School of Medicine. Publication: Structure of Nampt/PBEF/visfatin, a mammalian NAD+ biosynthetic enzyme. Wang T, Zhang X, Bheda P, Revollo JR, Imai S, Wolberger C. Nat Struct Mol Biol. 2006 Jul . 13(7):661-2. 10.1038/nsmb1114 PubMed 16783373.
Backbone
  Vector backbone: PET28a
  Backbone manufacturer: Novagen
  Backbone size w/o insert (bp): 5369
  Vector type: Bacterial Expression
Growth in bacteria
  Bacterial resistance: Kanamycin, 50 μg/mL
  Growth temperature: 37°C
  Growth strain: DH5alpha
  Copy number: Low Copy
Gene/Insert
  Gene/Insert name: Nampt
  Species: M. musculus (mouse)
  Insert size (bp): 1476
  GenBank ID: NP_067499
  Entrez Gene: Nampt (a.k.a. 1110035O14Rik, AI314458, AI480535, NAmPRTase, Pbef, Pbef1, Visfatin)
  Tag / fusion protein: His6 (N terminal on backbone)
  Cloning method: Restriction Enzyme; 5′ cloning site NdeI (not destroyed); 3′ cloning site EcoRI (not destroyed)
  Sequencing primers: 5′ T7; 3′ T7term
Terms and licenses: Academic/Nonprofit Terms; Industry Terms: Not Available to Industry
How to cite: Nampt-PET28a was a gift from Cynthia Wolberger (Addgene plasmid # 25630 ; http://n2t.net/addgene:25630 ; RRID:Addgene_25630)
