[The description below was written by a language model from this plasmid's Addgene catalogue record.]
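Description:
Nampt-PET28a is a bacterial expression plasmid built on the Novagen pET28a backbone (5369 bp without insert) and carrying the mouse Nampt coding sequence, an insert of about 1476 bp. Nampt encodes nicotinamide phosphoribosyltransferase, also known as PBEF or visfatin, an enzyme of mammalian NAD+ biosynthesis. The plasmid is selected with kanamycin, is listed as low copy, and is propagated in a standard cloning strain (DH5alpha). No feature table accompanies the record, so individual backbone elements are not itemised. The listed T7 and T7 terminator sequencing primers fit the usual pET28a design, in which the insert lies between a T7 promoter under lac operator control and a T7 terminator.

The insert was placed between the NdeI and EcoRI sites by restriction cloning, and both sites remain intact. Cloning at NdeI puts the open reading frame in frame with the backbone-encoded N-terminal His6 tag, so the protein is made as a His-tagged fusion that can be purified by immobilised metal affinity chromatography. As with pET vectors generally, transcription depends on T7 RNA polymerase, so protein production would normally be done in a host that supplies this polymerase rather than in the cloning strain; the record does not name an expression strain. The associated publication reports the structure of Nampt/PBEF/visfatin, which indicates that the construct serves to produce recombinant mouse Nampt for structural work. It would also suit biochemical studies of the enzyme.
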