>Addgene plasmid #25630 | Nampt-PET28a | addgene partial sequence | sequence record 31831 | 25630 with T7
TTCCCTCTGAATATTTTGTTTACTTTAAGAAGGAGATATACCATGGGCAGCAGCCATCATCATCATCATC
ACAGCAGCGGCCTGGTGCCGCGCGGCAGCCATATGAATGCTGCGGCAGAAGCCGAGTTCAACATCCTGCT
GGCCACCGACTCGTACAAGGTTACTCACTATAAACAATACCCACCCAACACAAGCAAAGTTTATTCCTAC
TTTGAATGCCGTGAAAAGAAGACAGAAAACTCCAAAGTAAGGAAGGTGAAATACGAGGAAACAGTATTTT
ATGGGTTGCAGTACATTCTTAATAAGTACTTAAAAGGTAAAGTAGTGACCAAAGAGAAAATCCAGGAGGC
CAAAGAAGTGTACAGAGAACATTTCCAAGATGATGTCTTTAACGAAAGAGGATGGAACTACATCCTTGAG
AAATACGATGGTCATCTCCCGATTGAAGTAAAGGCTGTTCCCGAGGGCTCTGTCATCCCCAGAGGGAACG
TGCTGTTCACAGTGGAAAACACAGACCCAGAGTGCTACTGGCTTACCAATTGGATTGAGACTATTCTTGT
TCAGTCCTGGTATCCAATTACAGTGGCCACAAATTCCAGAGAACAGAAGAAAATACTGGCCAAATATTTG
TTAGAAACCTCTGGTAACTTAGATGGTCTGGAATACAAGTTACATGACTTTGGTTACAGAGGAGTCTCTT
CGCAAGAGACTGCTGGCATAGGGGCATCTGCTCATTTGGTTAACTTTAAAGGAACAGATACTGTGGCGGG
AATTGCTCTAATTAAAAAATACTATGGGACAAAAGATCCTGTTCCAGGCTATTCTGTTCCAGCAGCAGAG
CACAGTACCATAACGGCTTGGGGGAAAGACATGAGAAGATGCTTTGA
