>Addgene plasmid #25630 | Nampt-PET28a | addgene partial sequence | sequence record 31832 | 25630 with T7-term
CTCTTTCGGGCTTGTTAGCAGCCGGATCTCAGTGGTGGTGGTGGTGGTGCTCGAGTGCGGCCGCAAGCTT
GTCGACGGAGCTCGAATTCCTAATGAGGTGCCACGTCCTGCTCGATGTTCAGCTGTGCATTTTTTCTGAC
TTCATCAAATGAGTAGCTTTTTGTCACCTTCCCATTCTTGAAAACCGTATGGAGAAGATCATGGCCATAT
TCCTCAAGGTCTCCTTTTCCTTCTTCAAGTGTAACAAAGTTCCCCGCTGGTGTCCTATGTAAAGATAACC
GGCCCTTTTTTGACCTTTTGTTGGGATCAGCAACTGGGTCCTTAAACACATTAACCCCAAGGCCATTGGT
TACAACATAGCTGCACTTGAAGGAGCAATTCAAGAGGTCTCGGGTTAACTTCTGTAGCAAAGCGCCACCA
GAACCGAAGGAGACATTCTCGATACTCCACTTCTTTTGTTTCATTCCCTCTACAATCTCTTGTAAAGTAT
TGATATCCACGCCATCTCCTTGAATGACTCTAAGATAAGGTGGCAGCAACTTGTAGCCTTTTGAGTTCTC
AGTAACAGGAAACTTCTTGCCTAAAATATCTAAGACCTTCAATACAGTGTCAAGAGGATTTCCAGAGTCA
GGTCTGATGATTAGTGGTGCCTCTGTACTTCTCGATACTATCAGATGTCTCAGGTCTTCACCCCATATTT
TCTCACACGCATTATAAATGTCATAGCTATCGCTGACCACAGACACAGGCACTGATGAGAACTGTGTTAC
TATGTGTTCAAAAGCATCTTTCTCATGGTCTTTCCCCCAAGCCGTTATGGTACTGTGCTCTGCTGCTGGA
ACAGAATAGCCTGGAACAGGATCTTTTGTCCCCATAGTATTTTTTAATTAGAGCAANTTCCCGCCACAGT
ATCTGTTTCCT
